>Addgene plasmid #218728 | pEGFP-C1-IFT57 | addgene full sequence | sequence record 440876 | Addgene NGS Result
TAGTTATTAATAGTAATCAATTACGGGGTCATTAGTTCATAGCCCATATATGGAGTTCCGCGTTACATAA
CTTACGGTAAATGGCCCGCCTGGCTGACCGCCCAACGACCCCCGCCCATTGACGTCAATAATGACGTATG
TTCCCATAGTAACGCCAATAGGGACTTTCCATTGACGTCAATGGGTGGAGTATTTACGGTAAACTGCCCA
CTTGGCAGTACATCAAGTGTATCATATGCCAAGTACGCCCCCTATTGACGTCAATGACGGTAAATGGCCC
GCCTGGCATTATGCCCAGTACATGACCTTATGGGACTTTCCTACTTGGCAGTACATCTACGTATTAGTCA
TCGCTATTACCATGGTGATGCGGTTTTGGCAGTACATCAATGGGCGTGGATAGCGGTTTGACTCACGGGG
ATTTCCAAGTCTCCACCCCATTGACGTCAATGGGAGTTTGTTTTGGCACCAAAATCAACGGGACTTTCCA
AAATGTCGTAACAACTCCGCCCCATTGACGCAAATGGGCGGTAGGCGTGTACGGTGGGAGGTCTATATAA
GCAGAGCTGGTTTAGTGAACCGTCAGATCCGCTAGCGCTACCGGTCGCCACCATGGTGAGCAAGGGCGAG
GAGCTGTTCACCGGGGTGGTGCCCATCCTGGTCGAGCTGGACGGCGACGTAAACGGCCACAAGTTCAGCG
TGTCCGGCGAGGGCGAGGGCGATGCCACCTACGGCAAGCTGACCCTGAAGTTCATCTGCACCACCGGCAA
GCTGCCCGTGCCCTGGCCCACCCTCGTGACCACCCTGACCTACGGCGTGCAGTGCTTCAGCCGCTACCCC
GACCACATGAAGCAGCACGACTTCTTCAAGTCCGCCATGCCCGAAGGCTACGTCCAGGAGCGCACCATCT
TCTTCAAGGACGACGGCAACTACAAGACCCGCGCCGAGGTGAAGTTCGAGGGCGACACCCTGGTGAACCG
CATCGAGCTGAAGGGCATCGACTTCAAGGAGGACGGCAACATCCTGGGGCACAAGCTGGAGTACAACTAC
AACAGCCACAACGTCTATATCATGGCCGACAAGCAGAAGAACGGCATCAAGGTGAACTTCAAGATCCGCC
ACAACATCGAGGACGGCAGCGTGCAGCTCGCCGACCACTACCAGCAGAACACCCCCATCGGCGACGGCCC
CGTGCTGCTGCCCGACAACCACTACCTGAGCACCCAGTCCGCCCTGAGCAAAGACCCCAACGAGAAGCGC
GATCACATGGTCCTGCTGGAGTTCGTGACCGCCGCCGGGATCACTCTCGGCATGGACGAGCTGTACAAGT
CCGGACTCAGATCTATGACTGCTGCTCTGGCCGTCGTCACGACGTCGGGTTTGGAAGATGGGGTGCCTAG
GTCCCGTGGCGAAGGGACCGGGGAAGTGGTCTTGGAGCGGGGGCCCGGCGCGGCCTACCACATGTTCGTG
GTGATGGAGGACTTGGTGGAGAAGCTGAAGCTGCTCCGCTACGAGGAGGAGTTCCTCCGGAAGAGCAACC
TGAAGGCCCCGTCCAGACACTATTTTGCACTGCCTACCAACCCTGGCGAACAGTTCTACATGTTTTGTAC
TCTTGCTGCTTGGTTGATTAATAAAGCGGGACGTCCCTTTGAGCAGCCTCAAGAATATGATGACCCTAAT
GCAACAATATCTAACATACTATCCGAGCTTCGGTCATTTGGAAGAACTGCAGATTTTCCTCCTTCAAAAT
TAAAGTCAGGTTATGGAGAACATGTATGCTATGTTCTTGATTGCTTCGCTGAAGAAGCATTGAAATATAT
TGGTTTCACCTGGAAAAGGCCAATATACCCAGTAGAAGAATTAGAAGAAGAAAGCGTTGCAGAAGATGAT
GCAGAATTAACATTAAATAAAGTGGATGAAGAATTTGTGGAAGAAGAGACAGATAATGAAGAAAACTTTA
TTGATCTCAACGTTTTAAAGGCCCAGACATATCACTTGGATATGAACGAGACTGCCAAACAAGAAGATAT
TTTGGAATCCACAACAGATGCTGCAGAATGGAGCCTAGAAGTGGAACGTGTACTACCGCAACTGAAAGTC
ACGATTAGGACTGACAATAAGGATTGGAGAATCCATGTTGACCAAATGCACCAGCACAGAAGTGGAATTG
AATCTGCTCTAAAGGAGACCAAGGGATTTTTGGACAAACTCCATAATGAAATTACTAGGACTTTGGAAAA
GATCAGCAGCCGAGAAAAGTACATCAACAATCAGCTTGAGAATTTGGTTCAAGAATATCGTGCAGCTCAA
GCCCAGCTGAGTGAGGCAAAGGAGCGATACCAGCAGGGAAATGGAGGAGTGACGGAAAGAACCAGACTCC
TCTCTGAGGTTATGGAAGAATTAGAAAAGGTAAAACAAGAAATGGAAGAAAAGGGCAGCAGCATGACTGA
TGGTGCTCCTTTGGTGAAGATTAAACAGAGCTTAACAAAACTGAAGCAAGAAACTGTAGAGATGGACATT
AGAATTGGCATTGTGGAACACACACTACTCCAATCAAAGCTGAAGGAGAAGTCCAACATGACTAGGAACA
TGCATGCCACAGTTATTCCAGAACCAGCAACAGGCTTTTATTAAGAATTCTGCAGTCGACGGTACCGCGG
GCCCGGGATCCACCGGATCTAGATAACTGATCATAATCAGCCATACCACATTTGTAGAGGTTTTACTTGC
TTTAAAAAACCTCCCACACCTCCCCCTGAACCTGAAACATAAAATGAATGCAATTGTTGTTGTTAACTTG
TTTATTGCAGCTTATAATGGTTACAAATAAAGCAATAGCATCACAAATTTCACAAATAAAGCATTTTTTT
CACTGCATTCTAGTTGTGGTTTGTCCAAACTCATCAATGTATCTTAACGCGTAAATTGTAAGCGTTAATA
TTTTGTTAAAATTCGCGTTAAATTTTTGTTAAATCAGCTCATTTTTTAACCAATAGGCCGAAATCGGCAA
AATCCCTTATAAATCAAAAGAATAGACCGAGATAGGGT
[37 nt withheld, positions 3049-3085]
AAAGAACGTGGACTCCAACGTCAAAGG
[49 nt withheld, positions 3113-3161]
T
[91 nt withheld, positions 3163-3253]
G
[124 nt withheld, positions 3255-3378]
CAGGTGGCACTTTTCGGGGAAATGTGCGCGGAACCCCTATTTGTTTATTTTTCTAAATACATTCAAATAT
GTATCCGCTCATGAGACAATAACCCTGATAAATGCTTCAATAATATTGAAAAAGGAAGAGTCCTGAGGCG
GAAAGAACCAGCTGTGGAATGTGTGTCAGTTAGGGTGTGGAAAGTCCCCAGGCTCCCCAGCAGGCAGAAG
TATGCAAAGCATGCATCTCAATTAGTCAGCAACCAGGTGTGGAAAGTCCCCAGGCTCCCCAGCAGGCAGA
AGTATGCAAAGCATGCATCTCAATTAGTCAGCAACCATAGTCCCGCCCCTAACTCCGCCCATCCCGCCCC
TAACTCCGCCCAGTTCCGCCCATTCTCCGCCCCATGGCTGACTAATTTTTTTTATTTATGCAGAGGCCGA
GGCCGCCTCGGCCTCTGAGCTATTCCAGAAGTAGTGAGGAGGCTTTTTTGGAGGCCTAGGCTTTTGCAAA
GATCGATCAAGAGACAGGATGAGGATCGTTTCGCATGATTGAACAAGATGGATTGCACGCAGGTTCTCCG
GCCGCTTGGGTGGAGAGGCTATTCGGCTATGACTGGGCACAACAGACAATCGGCTGCTCTGATGCCGCCG
TGTTCCGGCTGTCAGCGCAGGGGCGCCCGGTTCTTTTTGTCAAGACCGACCTGTCCGGTGCCCTGAATGA
ACTGCAAGACGAGGCAGCGCGGCTATCGTGGCTGGCCACGACGGGCGTTCCTTGCGCAGCTGTGCTCGAC
GTTGTCACTGAAGCGGGAAGGGACTGGCTGCTATTGGGCGAAGTGCCGGGGCAGGATCTCCTGTCATCTC
ACCTTGCTCCTGCCGAGAAAGTATCCATCATGGCTGATGCAATGCGGCGGCTGCATACGCTTGATCCGGC
TACCTGCCCATTCGACCACCAAGCGAAACATCGCATCGAGCGAGCACGTACTCGGATGGAAGCCGGTCTT
GTCGATCAGGATGATCTGGACGAAGAGCATCAGGGGCTCGCGCCAGCCGAACTGTTCGCCAGGCTCAAGG
CGAGCATGCCCGACGGCGAGGATCTCGTCGTGACCCATGGCGATGCCTGCTTGCCGAATATCATGGTGGA
AAATGGCCGCTTTTCTGGATTCATCGACTGTGGCCGGCTGGGTGTGGCGGACCGCTATCAGGACATAGCG
TTGGCTACCCGTGATATTGCTGAAGAGCTTGGCGGCGAATGGGCTGACCGCTTCCTCGTGCTTTACGGTA
TCGCCGCTCCCGATTCGCAGCGCATCGCCTTCTATCGCCTTCTTGACGAGTTCTTCTGAGCGGGACTCTG
GGGTTCGAAATGACCGACCAAGCGACGCCCAACCTGCCATCACGAGATTTCGATTCCACCGCCGCCTTCT
ATGAAAGGTTGGGCTTCGGAATCGTTTTCCGGGACGCCGGCTGGATGATCCTCCAGCGCGGGGATCTCAT
GCTGGAGTTCTTCGCCCACCCTAGGGGGAGGCTAACTGAAACACGGAAGGAGACAATACCGGAAGGAACC
CGCGCTATGACGGCAATAAAAAGACAGAATAAAACGCACGGTGTTGGGTCGTTTGTTCATAAACGCGGGG
TTCGGTCCCAGGGCTGGCACTCTGTCGATACCCCACCGAGACCCCATTGGGGCCAATACGCCCGCGTTTC
TTCCTTTTCCCCACCCCACCCCCCAAGTTCGGGTGAAGGCCCAGGGCTCGCAGCCAACGTCGGGGCGGCA
GGCCCTGCCATAGCCTCAGGTTACTCATATATACTTTAGATTGATTTAAAACTTCATTTTTAATTTAAAA
GGATCTAGGTGAAGATCCTTTTTGATAATCTCATGACCAAAATCCCTTAACGTGAGTTTTCGTTCCACTG
AGCGTCAGACCCCGTAGAAAAGATCAAAGGATCTTCTTGAGATCCTTTTTTTCTGCGCGTAATCTGCTGC
TTGCAAACAAAAAAACCACCGCTACCAGCGGTGGTTTGTTTGCCGGATCAAGAGCTACCAACTCTTTTTC
CGAAGGTAACTGGCTTCAGCAGAGCGCAGATACCAAATACTGTTCTTCTAGTGTAGCCGTAGTTAGGCCA
CCACTTCAAGAACTCTGTAGCACCGCCTACATACCTCGCTCTGCTAATCCTGTTACCAGTGGCTGCTGCC
AGTGGCGATAAGTCGTGTCTTACCGGGTTGGACTCAAGACGATAGTTACCGGATAAGGCGCAGCGGTCGG
GCTGAACGGGGGGTTCGTGCACACAGCCCAGCTTGGAGCGAACGACCTACACCGAACTGAGATACCTACA
GCGTGAGCTATGAGAAAGCGCCACGCTTCCCGAAGGGAGAAAGGCGGACAGGTATCCGGTAAGCGGCAGG
GTCGGAACAGGAGAGCGCACGAGGGAGCTTCCAGGGGGAAACGCCTGGTATCTTTATAGTCCTGTCGGGT
TTCGCCACCTCTGACTTGAGCGTCGATTTTTGTGATGCTCGTCAGGGGGGCGGAGCCTATGGAAAAACGC
CAGCAACGCGGCCTTTTTACGGTTCCTGGCCTTTTGCTGGCCTTTTGCTCACATGTTCTTTCCTGCGTTA
TCCCCTGATTCTGTGGATAACCGTATTACCGCCATGCAT
Features (pLannotate 1.2.2; 15 found; start..end, strand, type, name):
     61..364     +  enhancer       CMV enhancer: human cytomegalovirus immediate early enhancer
    365..568     +  promoter       CMV promoter: human cytomegalovirus (CMV) immediate early promoter
    613..1329    +  CDS            EGFP: EGFP is a basic (constitutively fluorescent) green fluorescent protein published in 1996, derived from Aequorea victoria. It is reported to be a rapidly-maturing weak dimer with moderate acid sensitivity.
   1345..2631    +  CDS            IFT57: IFT57_HUMAN - Also known as DERP8, ESRRBL1, HIPPI. Experimental evidence at protein level: Swiss-Prot protein existence level 1. Required for the formation of cilia. Plays an indirect role in sonic hedgehog signaling, cilia being required for all activity of the hedgehog pathway (By similarity). Has pro-apoptotic function via its interaction with HIP1, leading to recruit caspase-8 (CASP8) and trigger apoptosis. Has the ability to bind DNA sequence motif 5'- AAAGACATG-3' present in the promoter of caspase genes such as CASP1, CASP8 and CASP10, suggesting that it may act as a transcription regul
   2635..2671    +  misc_feature   MCS (fragment): multiple cloning site
   2688..2772    +  CDS            large T antigen (fragment): large T antigen from SV40 (simian virus 40)
   2795..2916    +  polyA_signal   SV40 poly(A) signal: SV40 polyadenylation signal
   2950..3378    -  rep_origin     f1 ori (sequence partly withheld): f1 bacteriophage origin of replication; arrow indicates direction of (+) strand synthesis
   3405..3509    +  promoter       AmpR promoter: bla
   3511..3868    +  promoter       SV40 promoter: SV40 enhancer and early promoter
   3903..4697    +  CDS            NeoR/KanR: aminoglycoside phosphotransferase from Tn5; aph(3')-II (or nptII); confers resistance to neomycin, kanamycin, and G418 (Geneticin®)
   4718..4870    +  CDS            ble (fragment): BLE_KLEPN - Experimental evidence at protein level: Swiss-Prot protein existence level 1. Binding protein with a strong affinity to the bleomycin family of antibiotics. Binds to CL990; an antimitotic-antibiotic compound. From Klebsiella pneumoniae.
   4929..4976    +  polyA_signal   HSV TK poly(A) signal: herpes simplex virus thymidine kinase polyadenylation signal (Cole and Stacy, 1985)
   5067..5083    -  polyA_signal   bGH poly(A) signal (fragment): bovine growth hormone polyadenylation signal
   5305..5893    +  rep_origin     ori: high-copy-number ColE1/pMB1/pBR322/pUC origin of replication
