>Addgene plasmid #218728 | pEGFP-C1-IFT57 Sequencing Result | analyzer sequence | sequence record 434330
GGAGCTCAATTCTCTTAGGATTCGATTCACATTCATCTTTTTTTAGCTACTAATAGGATAAATTATAGGA
ATTTATAACAAATTGAAATATGGCAGGCAGCAAAATTAAAATTGTCTTAGTTTTTTAGTGTATAGAAGTG
AATAGCTATATAAAGTATGTGTAAAGTTGGTAACGGAACGAAAAATAGAAAAGGATATTACATGGGAAAA
CATGTTGTTTACGGAGAAATGAAAAGTATATTGTATTTTGTACGAGCTAAAAGTACAGTGGGAACAAAGT
CGATTTTGTTACATCTACACTGTTGTTATCAGATCTCGAGCTATTACTAGCCGCGGTACCAAGCTTATGA
GACCATGCATGCTTAGTCTTAAGCTGCAGGGTCTCTTGCTAAAACTGAAGCAATAACAGAAAATATTGAA
AAACAGCGAAGTAACTGCATGGATCCACTAGTATAGAAGTATAGTAATTTATGCTGCAAAGGTCCTAATG
TATAAGGAAAGAAGAGAAAAGAAGAAAACAAGAGTTTTATATACATACAGAGCACATGCTCTAGACCCTG
GGTGTATATACAGTTATGCTGTGAGTATATACAGCACCTAGGGAGCTCGAAAAGAAATATAGTCTTCAAG
GTTATATTATACAGGTTTATATATTATTGCATGTTTAAACGAATTCTAGCCCCATTATCTTAGCCTAAAA
AAACCTTCTCTTTGGAACTTTCAGTAATACGCTTAACTGCTCATTGCTATATTGAAGTACGGATTAGAAG
CCGCCGAGCGGGCGACAGCCCTCCGACGGATGACTCTCCTCCGTGCGTCCTCGTCATCACCGGTCGCGTT
CCTGAAACGCAGATGTGCCTCGCGCCGCACTGCTCCGAACAATAAAGATTCTACAATACTAGCTTTTATG
GTTATGAAGAGGAAAAATTGGCAGTAACCTGGCCCCACAAACCTTCAAATTAACGAATCAAATTAACAAC
CATAGGATGATAATGCGATTAGTTTTTTAGCCTTATTTCTGGGGTAATTAATCAGCGAAGCGATGATTTT
TGATCTATTAACAGATATATAAATGGAAAAGCTGCATAACCACTTTAACTAATACTTTCAACATTTTCAG
TTTGTATTACTTCTTATTCAAATGTCATAAAAGTATCAACAAAAAATTGTTAATATACCTCTATACTTTA
ACGTCAAGGAGAAAAAACTATACCCGGATTCTAGAGAGCTCACTAGTATCGATGCAGTTACTTCGCTGTT
TTTCAATATTTTCTGTTATTGCTTCAGTTTTAGCACAGGAACTGACAACTATATGCGAGCAAATCCCCTC
ACCAACTTTAGAATCGACGCCGTACTCTTTGTCAACGACTACTATTTTGGCCAACGGGAAGGCAATGCAA
GGAGTTTTTGAATATTACAAATCAGTAACGTTTGTCAGTAATTGCGGTTCTCACCCCTCAACAACTAGCA
AAGGCAGCCCCATAAACACACAGTATGTTTTTAAGGACAATAGCTCGACGATTGAAGGTAGATCGAGACG
GGATCCGAAAGTGAAACGTGATTTCATGCGTCATTTTGAACATTTTGTAAATCTTATTTAATAATGTGTG
CGGCAATTCACATTTAATTTATGAATGTTTTCTTAACATCGCGGCAACTCAAGAAACGGCAGGTTCGGAT
CTTAGCTACTAGAGAAAGAGGAGAAATACTAGATGCGTAAAGGCGAAGAGCTGTTCACTGGTGTCGTCCC
TATTCTGGTGGAACTGGATGGTGATGTCAACGGTCATAAGTTTTCCGTGCGTGGCGAGGGTGAAGGTGAC
GCAACTAATGGTAAACTGACGCTGAAGTTCATCTGTACTACTGGTAAACTGCCGGTTCCTTGGCCGACTC
TGGTAACGACGCTGACTTATGGTGTTCAGTGCTTTGCTCGTTATCCGGACCATATGAAGCAGCATGACTT
CTTCAAGTCCGCCATGCCGGAAGGCTATGTGCAGGAACGCACGATTTCCTTTAAGGATGACGGCACGTAC
AAAACGCGTGCGGAAGTGAAATTTGAAGGCGATACCCTGGTAAACCGCATTGAGCTGAAAGGCATTGACT
TTAAAGAGGACGGCAATATCCTGGGCCATAAGCTGGAATACAATTTTAACAGCCACAATGTTTACATCAC
CGCCGATAAACAAAAAAATGGCATTAAAGCGAATTTTAAAATTCGCCACAACGTGGAGGATGGCAGCGTG
CAGCTGGCTGATCACTACCAGCAAAACACTCCAATCGGTGATGGTCCTGTTCTGCTGCCAGACAATCACT
ATCTGAGCACGCAAAGCGTTCTGTCTAAAGATCCGAACGAGAAACGCGATCATATGGTTCTGCTGGAGTT
CGTAACCGCAGCGGGCATCACGCATGGTATGGATGAACTGTACAAATGACCAGGCATCAAATAAAACGAA
AGGCTCAGTCGAAAGACTGGGCCTTTCGTTTTATCTGTTGTTTGTCGGTGAACGCTCTCTACTAGAGTCA
CACTGGCTCACCTTCGGGTGGGCCTTTCTGCGTTTATATTAATTAACGTCTCACAATCCATGGTCTATAC
ATGGGTGACCAAAAGAGCGGGCGGATACACGCGTCACCACAAGCAGAATAAAAGGTAAACCTGAAATTGT
TTTAACATAAAATGAAAAATGCTTGTTTGCAACCCTATATAGAATCATAAAACATTCGTGACTATAAAAT
GAATAAACTAAACTATTCTAAGAAAATGAAATAAATGACAAAAAAACGTGTTTTTTGGACTAGAAGGCTT
AATCAAAAGCTCGTTCGTCTGCAATTATCGGCCAGTTCAGTGAGAAGGTATTGCGACGAATTGCCACGTT
GTCGCAGTGTCTGTACTGTGGGTTAATGTCTGTGATCGCCGTCGTGAGTTCGTGTCATCCGCGCATGATT
CAGATGGTCCTGGAGATCGTTGCTTGTACCGGCTGTTTGTGGCTCTACCATCTAGATGCGAATTCAGGGT
GGATGGGGGTAATAGAATTGTATCTATGTATCTGACGACCCTGTATTACACGAAGGAAATAGTAGATGAA
AAGACAAGAGAGCAAGAAAAAGGAAAAACTTCCTTTCTAACAGACGCTTTACTTAACCTTATATATATCT
TATTTTTTTCATCGAGCGTGTTCAATTGGACAAGGTGCCACCTTTTCGACACTTCGGTTATTATGTTACA
CAGTTTTCATGAGGATGGCGCCTTGACTAACTTAATTAGTCATTTGCCAACCACCACAGTTCCCCAATAT
CGACAGCTTCACGTGCCATTTGCCATTTTGCGATCATGTGACCTCAAGAGAAAAAGCAAAAAATAATGAG
AGCTAAGGGATTCGAACCCTTGCATCCGAAGATATCAGAGATTTTAGAGGTTAAATCCACCTAAATCTGA
CGCCTTAAACCACTCGGCCAAACTCCCATTGTATGTTGGAAGAATTGGATTTAAATGTCTATTATAGCAT
TAAATATCTTTAAATACATTCAAGAAATGGCGAAATTATTTCTTAGTGTTGGAATAAAAATCAACTATCA
TCTACTAACTAGTATTTACGTTACTAGTATATTATCATATACGGTGTTAGAAGATGACGCAAATGATGAG
AAATAGTCATCTTGTTGGAATAAAAATCAACTATCATCTACTAACTAGTATTTACGTTACTAGTATATTA
TCATATACGGTGTTAGAAGATGACGCAAATGATGAGAAATAGTCATCTAAATTAGTGGAAGCTGAAACGC
AAGGATTGATAATGTAATAGGATCAATGAATATTAACATATAAAATGATGATAATAATATTTATAGAATT
GTGTAGAATTGCAGATTCCCTTTTATGGATTCCTAAATCCTCGAATTGGCGGCCGCACGGTTATCCACAG
AATCAGGGGATAACGCAGGAAAGAACATGTGAGCAAAAGGCCAGCAAAAGGCCAGGAACCGTAAAAAGGC
CGCGTTGCTGGCGTTTTTCCATAGGCTCCGCCCCCCTGACGAGCATCACAAAAATCGACGCTCAAGTCAG
AGGTGGCGAAACCCGACAGGACTATAAAGATACCAGGCGTTTCCCCCTGGAAGCTCCCTCGTGCGCTCTC
CTGTTCCGACCCTGCCGCTTACCGGATACCTGTCCGCCTTTCTCCCTTCGGGAAGCGTGGCGCTTTCTCA
TAGCTCACGCTGTAGGTATCTCAGTTCGGTGTAGGTCGTTCGCTCCAAGCTGGGCTGTGTGCACGAACCC
CCCGTTCAGCCCGACCGCTGCGCCTTATCCGGTAACTATCGTCTTGAGTCCAACCCGGTAAGACACGACT
TATCGCCACTGGCAGCAGCCACTGGTAACAGGATTAGCAGAGCGAGGTATGTAGGCGGTGCTACAGAGTT
CTTGAAGTGGTGGCCTAACTACGGCTACACTAGAAGAACAGTATTTGGTATCTGCGCTCTGCTGAAGCCA
GTTACCTTCGGAAAAAGAGTTGGTAGCTCTTGATCCGGCAAACAAACCACCGCTGGTAGCGGTGGTTTTT
TTGTTTGCAAGCAGCAGATTACGCGCAGAAAAAAAGGATCTCAAGAAGATCCTTTGATCTTTTCTACGGG
GTCTGACGCTCAGTGGAACGAAAACTCACGTTAAGGGATTTTGGTCATGACTGATCCTTCAACTCAGCAA
AAGTTCGATTTATTCAACAAAGCCACGTTGTGTCTCAAAATCTCTGATGTTACATTGCACAAGATAAAAA
TATATCATCATGAACAATAAAACTGTCTGCTTACATAAACAGTAATACAAGGGGTGTTATGAGCCATATT
CAACGGGAAACGTCTTGCTCCAGGCCGCGATTAAATTCCAACATGGATGCTGATTTATATGGGTATAAAT
GGGCTCGCGATAATGTCGGGCAATCAGGTGCGACAATCTATCGATTGTATGGGAAGCCCGATGCGCCAGA
GTTGTTTCTGAAACATGGCAAAGGTAGCGTTGCCAATGATGTTACAGATGAGATGGTCAGACTAAACTGG
CTGACGGAATTTATGCCTCTTCCGACCATCAAGCATTTTATCCGTACTCCTGATGATGCATGGTTACTCA
CCACTGCGATCCCCGGGAAAACAGCATTCCAGGTATTAGAAGAATATCCTGATTCAGGTGAAAATATTGT
TGATGCGCTGGCAGTGTTCCTGCGCCGGTTGCATTCGATTCCTGTTTGTAATTGTCCTTTTAACAGCGAT
CGCGTATTTCGCCTCGCTCAGGCGCAATCACGAATGAATAACGGTTTGGTTGATGCGAGTGATTTTGATG
ACGAGCGTAATGGCTGGCCTGTTGAACAAGTCTGGAAAGAAATGCATAAGCTTTTGCCATTCTCACCGGA
TTCAGTCGTCACTCATGGTGATTTCTCACTTGATAACCTTATTTTTGACGAGGGGAAATTAATAGGTTGT
ATTGATGTTGGACGAGTCGGAATCGCAGACCGATACCAGGATCTTGCCATCCTATGGAACTGCCTCGGTG
AGTTTTCTCCTTCATTACAGAAACGGCTTTTTCAAAAATATGGTATTGATAATCCTGATATGAATAAATT
GCAGTTTCATTTGATGCTCGATGAGTTTTTCTAATCAGAATTGGTTAATTGGTTGTAACACGCGGCCGCT
CGGATGGAAAGTAGCATCCAACCAAATCCCGCGAAGTTTTCCTGATTTACATAACAAGCAAATACTAAAA
ACGTTAACACACATGTGCTTCTTTATTGTAAAGAAACCTCCATCATCCTCTATTGTAACTTGGTCCTACA
ATAAATTTATCCAGTGTGACAGCTTTATAGGAGGCGTAAAGTAGTCTCATGAAGTAGATGAGTCTTGTTC
ACCATATTTTTCTTCTCGACTGCGAATTAACACTGTTCTTTGATGTTAGAACAATTTAGGTTCAAAGTAC
GAGTCACGACATGTAACAAGGGAAAAAAAGGATATTCATTTCAATAAAGTTCGTTTTATAAAAGTATAGT
ACTTGTGAGAGAAAGTAGGTTTATACATAATTTTACAACTCATTACGCACACTCATGGTTTTTGGCCAGC
GAAAACAGTTTCAAAAGATTGCTGGAAGTCTGCAATAATGTCATCAATAAATTCGATACCAACAGAGACA
CGAATTAAGTCCTTGGTAACACCAGATGCCAACTTTTCTTTGTCATTTAATTGTTTGTGGGTAGTGAAGT
ATGGAGCAATGACTAAGGTCTTGGCATCACCAACATACTCCAGTATAGCGACCAGCATTCACATACGATT
GACGCATGATATTACTTTCTGCGCACTTAACTTCGCATCTGGGCAGATGATGTCGAGGCGAAAAAAAATA
TAAATCACGCTAACATTTGATTAAAATAGAACAACTACAATATAAAAAAACTATACAAATGACAAGTTCT
TGAAAACAAGAATCTTTTTATTGTCAGTTACTTTATTCCTTTGCCCTCGGACGAGTGCTGGGGCGTCGGT
TTCCACTATCGGCGAGTACTTCTACACAGCCATCGGTCCAGACGGCCGCGCTTCTGCGGGCGATTTGTGT
ACGCCCGACAGTCCCGGCTCCGGATCGGACGATTGCGTCGCATCGACCCCGCGCCCAAGCTGCATCATCG
AAATTGCCGTCAACCAAGCTCTGATAGAGTTGGTCAAGACCAATGCGGAGCATATACGCCCGGAGCCGCG
GCGATCCTGCAAGCTCCGGATGCCTCCGCTCGAAGTAGCGCGTCTGCTGCTCCATACAAGCCAACCACGG
CCTCCAGAAGAAGATGTTGGCGACCTCGTATTGGGAATCCCCGAACATCGCCTCGCTCCAGTCAATGACC
GCTGTTATGCGGCCATTGTCCGTCAGGACATTGTTGGAGCCGAAATCCGCGTGCACGAGGTGCCGGACTT
CGGGGCAGTCCTCGGCCCAAAGCATCAGCTCATCGAGAGCCTGCGCGACGGACGCACTGACGGTGTCGTC
CATCACAGTTTGCCAGTGATACACATGGGGATCAGCAATCGCGCATATGAAATCACGCCATGTAGTGTAT
TGACCGATTCCTTGCGGTCCGAATGGGCCGAACCCGCTCGTCTGGCTAAGATCGGCCGCAGCGATCGCAT
CCATGGCCTCCGCGACCGGTTGCAGAACAGCGGGCAGTTCGGTTTCAGGCAGGTCTTGCAACGTGACACC
CTGTGCACGGCGGGAGATGCAATAGGTCAGGCTCTCGCTAAATTCCCCAATGTCAAGCACTTCCGGAATC
GGGAGCGCGGCCGATGCAAAGTGCCGATAAACATAACGATCTTTGTAGAAACCATCGGCGCAGCTATTTA
CCCGCAGGACATATCCACGCCCTCCTACATCGAAGCTGAAAGCACGAGATTCTTCGCCCTCCGAGAGCTG
CATCAGGTCGGACACGCTGTCGAACTTTTCGATCAGAAACTTCTCGACAGACGTCGCGGTGAGTTCAGGC
TTTTTACCCATTTTTGTTTATGTTCGGATGTGATGTGAGAACTGTATCCTAGCAAGATTTTAAAAGGAAG
TATATGAAAGAAGAACCTCAGTGGCAAATCCTAACCTTTTATATTTCTCTACAGGGGCGCGGCGTGGGGA
CAATTCAACGCGTCTGTGAGGGGAGCGTTTCCCTGCTCGCAGGTCTGGAGCGAGGAGCCGTAATTTTTGC
TTCGCGCCGTGCGGCCATCAAAATGTATGGATGCAAATGATTATACATGGGGATGTATGGGCTAAATGTA
CGGGCGACAGTCACATCATGCCCCTGAGCTGCGCACGTCAAGACTGTCAAGGAGGGTATTCTGGGCCTCC
ATGTCGCTGGCCGGGTGACCCGGCGGGGACGAGGCAAGCTAAACTGTACTGCAGTGCACTAGTTGGACTG
TTGTGATATGCCATATATGCAGTGGTGTTCGCCGGCGCTGGTTCCGGCTGTCTTGCTTAGTTGTGAGTCG
CCAGGCAGTCATCGGTATGATCTGTACATGATTCGTCAGTGTGAGCACCACTGACGAGCAGATTTCCGTA
TCATGCTCAGCGAATT
Features (pLannotate 1.2.2; 15 found; start..end, strand, type, name):
    381..440     -  CDS            AGA2 (fragment): AGA2_YEAST - Experimental evidence at protein level: Swiss-Prot protein existence level 1. Receptor binding subunit of the a-agglutinin heterodimer. S.cerevisiae a and alpha cells express the complementary cell surface glycoproteins a-agglutinin and alpha-agglutinin, respectively, which interact with one another to promote cellular aggregation during mating. From Saccharomyces cerevisiae (strain ATCC 204508 / S288c) (Baker's yeast).
    760..1201    +  promoter       GAL1 promoter: S. cerevisiae GAL1; inducible promoter, regulated by Gal4
   1242..1502    +  CDS            AGA2: AGA2_YEAST - Experimental evidence at protein level: Swiss-Prot protein existence level 1. Receptor binding subunit of the a-agglutinin heterodimer. S.cerevisiae a and alpha cells express the complementary cell surface glycoproteins a-agglutinin and alpha-agglutinin, respectively, which interact with one another to promote cellular aggregation during mating. From Saccharomyces cerevisiae (strain ATCC 204508 / S288c) (Baker's yeast).
   1713..2426    +  CDS            superfolder GFP: GFP variant that folds robustly even when fused to poorly folded proteins (Pédelacq et al., 2006)
   2438..2509    +  terminator     rrnB T1 terminator: transcription terminator T1 from the E. coli rrnB gene
   2525..2552    +  terminator     T7Te terminator: phage T7 early transcription terminator
   3010..3356    -  promoter       MET17 promoter: S. cerevisiae MET17; expression is repressed by methionine; MET15; MET25
   3356..3456    -  ncRNA          tRNA: Accession: RF00005 - tRNA
   3589..3651    -  CDS            YD34A_YEAST (fragment): Protein predicted: Swiss-Prot protein existence level 4. From Saccharomyces cerevisiae (strain ATCC 204508 / S288c) (Baker's yeast).
   3703..3849    -  CDS            YE11_YEAST (fragment): Experimental evidence at transcript level: Swiss-Prot protein existence level 2. From Saccharomyces cerevisiae (strain ATCC 204508 / S288c) (Baker's yeast).
   4006..4594    -  rep_origin     ori: high-copy-number ColE1/pMB1/pBR322/pUC origin of replication
   4819..5634    +  CDS            KanR: aminoglycoside phosphotransferase; aph(3')-Ia; confers resistance to kanamycin in bacteria or G418 (Geneticin®) in eukaryotes
   6073..6266    -  CDS            MET17 (fragment): O-acetylserine and O-acetylhomoserine sulfhydrylase, required for sulfur amino acid synthesis; S. cerevisiae MET17 MET15; MET25
   6271..6468    -  terminator     TEF terminator: Ashbya gossypii TEF terminator
   6271..7845    -  gene           hphMX6: yeast selectable marker conferring hygromycin resistance
