[The description below was written by a language model from this plasmid's Addgene catalogue record and pLannotate feature annotations shown in this document.]
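Description:
pEGFP-C1-IFT57 is a mammalian expression plasmid built on the Clontech pEGFP-C1 backbone that produces human IFT57 (also known as HIPPI or ESRRBL1) fused at its N-terminus to EGFP. In the full-plasmid sequence of about 6.0 kb, the human cytomegalovirus immediate-early enhancer and promoter drive the EGFP coding sequence, which is followed in the same orientation by the IFT57 open reading frame, cloned between the BglII and EcoRI sites of the multiple cloning site. The remaining polylinker and the SV40 polyadenylation signal lie downstream. The catalogue lists the insert as 1,662 bp, whereas the annotated IFT57 coding region spans roughly 1.3 kb and the total sequenced length is shorter than backbone plus insert would suggest; the record does not explain this difference.

Propagation in E. coli relies on a high-copy pUC-type origin and kanamycin selection. The single Tn5 NeoR/KanR gene is preceded by both a bacterial promoter and the SV40 early promoter/enhancer and terminated by the HSV TK polyadenylation signal, so it confers kanamycin resistance in bacteria and G418 resistance in transfected mammalian cells. An f1 origin is also present for single-stranded DNA production. IFT57 is an intraflagellar transport protein required for cilium formation, and the associated work concerns the interaction of kinesin-II with IFT-B subunits in ciliogenesis, so the fusion suits localisation and protein-interaction studies.

A second sequence record attached to this entry (about 8.1 kb) carries yeast elements instead: a GAL1 promoter, AGA2, superfolder GFP, MET17 sequences and an hphMX6 hygromycin marker. It contains neither EGFP nor IFT57 and appears to represent a different construct.
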