Addgene plasmid #218728: pEGFP-C1-IFT57
Purpose: Expresses N-terminally EGFP-tagged IFT57 in mammalian cells
Depositing lab: Kazuhisa Nakayama. Depositing organization: Kyoto University, Graduate School of Pharmaceutical Sciences. Publication: Interaction of heterotrimeric kinesin-II with IFT-B-connecting tetramer is crucial for ciliogenesis. Funabashi T, Katoh Y, Okazaki M, Sugawa M, Nakayama K. J Cell Biol. 2018 Aug 6;217(8):2867-2876. doi: 10.1083/jcb.201801039. Epub 2018 Jun 14. PubMed 29903877.
Backbone
  Vector backbone: pEGFP-C1
  Backbone manufacturer: Clontech
  Backbone size w/o insert (bp): 4731
  Vector type: Mammalian Expression
  Selectable markers: Neomycin (select with G418)
Growth in bacteria
  Bacterial resistance: Kanamycin, 50 μg/mL
  Growth temperature: 37°C
  Growth strain: DH5alpha
  Copy number: High Copy
Gene/Insert
  Gene/Insert name: IFT57
  Species: H. sapiens (human)
  Insert size (bp): 1662
  Entrez Gene: IFT57 (a.k.a. ESRRBL1, HIPPI, MHS4R2, OFD18)
  Promoter: CMV
  Tag / fusion protein: EGFP (N terminal on backbone)
  Cloning method: Restriction Enzyme; 5′ cloning site BglII (not destroyed); 3′ cloning site EcoRI (not destroyed)
  Sequencing primers: 5′ CTGAGCAAAGACCCCAACGAG; 3′ GAAATTTGTGATGCTATTGC
Terms and licenses: Academic/Nonprofit Terms; Industry Terms: Not Available to Industry
How to cite: pEGFP-C1-IFT57 was a gift from Kazuhisa Nakayama (Addgene plasmid # 218728 ; http://n2t.net/addgene:218728 ; RRID:Addgene_218728)
